Addgene plasmid #77433: FN3K gRNA (BRDN0001148047)
Purpose: 3rd generation lentiviral gRNA plasmid targeting human FN3K
Depositing lab: John Doench & David Root. Depositing organization: Broad Institute. Publication: Optimized sgRNA design to maximize activity and minimize off-target effects of CRISPR-Cas9. Doench JG, Fusi N, Sullender M, Hegde M, Vaimberg EW, Donovan KF, Smith I, Tothova Z, Wilen C, Orchard R, Virgin HW, Listgarten J, Root DE. Nat Biotechnol. 2016 Jan 18. doi: 10.1038/nbt.3437. PubMed 26780180.
Backbone
  Vector backbone: lentiGuide-Puro
  Backbone manufacturer: Zhang Lab (Addgene plasmid # 52963)
  Vector type: Mammalian Expression, Lentiviral, CRISPR
  Selectable markers: Puromycin
Growth in bacteria
  Bacterial resistance: Ampicillin, 100 μg/mL
  Growth temperature: 37°C
  Growth strain: DH5alpha
  Copy number: High Copy
Gene/Insert
  Gene/Insert name: FN3K (alt names: FN3K; NM_022158.3)
  gRNA/shRNA sequence: AGCCGCAGCACGTCACCGTG
  Species: H. sapiens (human)
  Entrez Gene: FN3K
  Promoter: hU6
  Cloning method: Unknown
  Sequencing primers: 5′ U6-F; 3′ pS2-R
Terms and licenses: Academic/Nonprofit Terms; Industry Terms: Not Available to Industry
Depositor comments: The gRNA was designed to target the following Genbank reference sequence(s): NM_022158.3. Note that this plasmid does NOT contain Cas9. It should be used in conjunction with lentiCas9-Blast (Addgene #52962) or otherwise with cell lines already expressing Cas9. Browse the full kinome gRNA library at http://www.addgene.org/pooled-library/broadgpp-human-kinome/ or visit http://www.broadinstitute.org/rnai/public/ for detailed protocols and information.
How to cite: FN3K gRNA (BRDN0001148047) was a gift from John Doench & David Root (Addgene plasmid # 77433 ; http://n2t.net/addgene:77433 ; RRID:Addgene_77433)
