[The description below was written by a language model from this plasmid's Addgene catalogue record and pLannotate feature annotations shown in this document.]
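Description:
FN3K gRNA (BRDN0001148047) is a third-generation lentiviral CRISPR guide plasmid built on the lentiGuide-Puro backbone and designed to deliver a single guide RNA against human FN3K (reference transcript NM_022158.3). In bacteria it is maintained as a high-copy plasmid through a ColE1/pUC-type origin with ampicillin selection from the bla gene. An f1 origin, an SV40 origin and lac, T7 and T3 promoter remnants are also annotated as backbone carry-over.

The transfer cassette begins with an RSV enhancer/promoter fused to a truncated HIV-1 5' LTR, which makes genomic RNA production in packaging cells Tat-independent. This is followed by the Ψ packaging signal with a partial gag fragment and the Rev response element for Rev-dependent nuclear export. The human U6 RNA polymerase III promoter then drives the FN3K-specific spacer joined to the Streptococcus pyogenes Cas9 guide scaffold. A cPPT/CTS element, which aids nuclear import of the viral genome, lies just downstream. A second unit uses the EF-1α core promoter with its intron A to express puromycin N-acetyltransferase, allowing puromycin selection of transduced mammalian cells, and a WPRE enhances transcript expression. The cassette ends in a self-inactivating ΔU3 3' LTR, with an SV40 polyadenylation signal beyond it.

The plasmid carries no Cas9, so it must be paired with a separate Cas9 vector such as lentiCas9-Blast or used in cells that already express Cas9. It belongs to a human kinome guide collection built with optimized sgRNA design rules and is suited to knocking out FN3K in human cells.
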