Features (pLannotate 1.2.2; 29 found; start..end, strand, type, name):
     14..80      +  CDS            small t antigen (fragment): SV40 (simian virus 40) small t antigen
    106..317     +  promoter       EF-1α core promoter: core promoter for human elongation factor EF-1α
    318..1256    +  intron         EF-1α intron A: intron upstream of the start codon of human EF-1α
   1278..1877    +  CDS            PuroR (fragment): puromycin N-acetyltransferase; pac from Streptomyces; confers resistance to puromycin
   1893..2481    +  misc_feature   WPRE: woodchuck hepatitis virus posttranscriptional regulatory element
   2532..2551    +  misc_feature   cPPT/CTS (fragment): central polypurine tract and central termination sequence of HIV-1
   2553..2786    +  LTR            3' LTR (ΔU3): self-inactivating 3' long terminal repeat (LTR) from HIV-1
   2864..2985    +  polyA_signal   SV40 poly(A) signal: SV40 polyadenylation signal
   3025..3160    +  rep_origin     SV40 ori: SV40 origin of replication
   3181..3199    -  promoter       T7 promoter: promoter for bacteriophage T7 RNA polymerase
   3207..3362    +  CDS            lacZα (fragment): LacZα fragment of β-galactosidase; lacZ fragment
   3367..3795    +  rep_origin     f1 ori (sequence partly withheld): f1 bacteriophage origin of replication; arrow indicates direction of (+) strand synthesis
   3848..3952    +  promoter       AmpR promoter: bla
   3953..4813    +  CDS            AmpR: β-lactamase; bla; confers resistance to ampicillin, carbenicillin, and related antibiotics
   4984..5572    +  rep_origin     ori: high-copy-number ColE1/pMB1/pBR322/pUC origin of replication
   5755..5847    +  CDS            lacI (fragment): lac repressor; lacI; The lac repressor binds to the lac operator to inhibit transcription in E. coli. This inhibition can be relieved by adding lactose or isopropyl-β-D-thiogalactopyranoside (IPTG).
   5860..5881    +  protein_bind   CAP binding site: CAP binding activates transcription in the presence of cAMP. E. coli catabolite activator protein
   5896..5926    +  promoter       lac promoter: promoter for the E. coli lac operon
   5934..5950    +  protein_bind   lac operator: The lac repressor binds to the lac operator to inhibit transcription in E. coli. This inhibition can be relieved by adding lactose or isopropyl-β-D-thiogalactopyranoside (IPTG). lac repressor encoded by lacI
   5995..6013    +  promoter       T3 promoter: promoter for bacteriophage T3 RNA polymerase
   6041..6267    +  promoter       RSV promoter: Rous sarcoma virus enhancer/promoter
   6268..6448    +  LTR            5' LTR (truncated): truncated 5' long terminal repeat (LTR) from HIV-1
   6495..6620    +  misc_feature   HIV-1 Ψ: packaging signal of human immunodeficiency virus type 1
   6604..6967    +  CDS            HIV-1 gag (fragment): gag protein from human immunodeficiency virus 1; gag
   7113..7346    +  misc_feature   RRE: The Rev response element (RRE) of HIV-1 allows for Rev-dependent mRNA export from the nucleus to the cytoplasm.
   7723..7749    +  CDS            Rev (fragment): human immunodeficiency virus 1 (HIV-1) Rev protein; rev; enhances nuclear export of unspliced and incompletely spliced viral mRNAs
   7753..7993    +  promoter       U6 promoter: RNA polymerase III promoter for human U6 snRNA
   8023..8098    +  misc_RNA       gRNA scaffold: guide RNA scaffold for the Streptococcus pyogenes CRISPR/Cas9 system
   8154..8271    +  misc_feature   cPPT/CTS: central polypurine tract and central termination sequence of HIV-1
>Addgene plasmid #77433 | FN3K gRNA (BRDN0001148047) | addgene full sequence | sequence record 187750 | Addgene Assembled Sequence
CCCGGGTGCAAAGATGGATAAAGTTTTAAACAGAGAGGAATCTTTGCAGCTAATGGACCTTCTAGGTCTT
GAAAGGAGTGGGAATTGGCTCCGGTGCCCGTCAGTGGGCAGAGCGCACATCGCCCACAGTCCCCGAGAAG
TTGGGGGGAGGGGTCGGCAATTGATCCGGTGCCTAGAGAAGGTGGCGCGGGGTAAACTGGGAAAGTGATG
TCGTGTACTGGCTCCGCCTTTTTCCCGAGGGTGGGGGAGAACCGTATATAAGTGCAGTAGTCGCCGTGAA
CGTTCTTTTTCGCAACGGGTTTGCCGCCAGAACACAGGTAAGTGCCGTGTGTGGTTCCCGCGGGCCTGGC
CTCTTTACGGGTTATGGCCCTTGCGTGCCTTGAATTACTTCCACCTGGCTGCAGTACGTGATTCTTGATC
CCGAGCTTCGGGTTGGAAGTGGGTGGGAGAGTTCGAGGCCTTGCGCTTAAGGAGCCCCTTCGCCTCGTGC
TTGAGTTGAGGCCTGGCCTGGGCGCTGGGGCCGCCGCGTGCGAATCTGGTGGCACCTTCGCGCCTGTCTC
GCTGCTTTCGATAAGTCTCTAGCCATTTAAAATTTTTGATGACCTGCTGCGACGCTTTTTTTCTGGCAAG
ATAGTCTTGTAAATGCGGGCCAAGATCTGCACACTGGTATTTCGGTTTTTGGGGCCGCGGGCGGCGACGG
GGCCCGTGCGTCCCAGCGCACATGTTCGGCGAGGCGGGGCCTGCGAGCGCGGCCACCGAGAATCGGACGG
GGGTAGTCTCAAGCTGGCCGGCCTGCTCTGGTGCCTGGCCTCGCGCCGCCGTGTATCGCCCCGCCCTGGG
CGGCAAGGCTGGCCCGGTCGGCACCAGTTGCGTGAGCGGAAAGATGGCCGCTTCCCGGCCCTGCTGCAGG
GAGCTCAAAATGGAGGACGCGGCGCTCGGGAGAGCGGGCGGGTGAGTCACCCACACAAAGGAAAAGGGCC
TTTCCGTCCTCAGCCGTCGCTTCATGTGACTCCACGGAGTACCGGGCGCCGTCCAGGCACCTCGATTAGT
TCTCGAGCTTTTGGAGTACGTCGTCTTTAGGTTGGGGGGAGGGGTTTTATGCGATGGAGTTTCCCCACAC
TGAGTGGGTGGAGACTGAAGTTAGGCCAGCTTGGCACTTGATGTAATTCTCCTTGGAATTTGCCCTTTTT
GAGTTTGGATCTTGGTTCATTCTCAAGCCTCAGACAGTGGTTCAAAGTTTTTTTCTTCCATTTCAGGTGT
CGTGACGTACGGCCACCATGACCGAGTACAAGCCCACGGTGCGCCTCGCCACCCGCGACGACGTCCCCAG
GGCCGTACGCACCCTCGCCGCCGCGTTCGCCGACTACCCCGCCACGCGCCACACCGTCGATCCGGACCGC
CACATCGAGCGGGTCACCGAGCTGCAAGAACTCTTCCTCACGCGCGTCGGGCTCGACATCGGCAAGGTGT
GGGTCGCGGACGACGGCGCCGCCGTGGCGGTCTGGACCACGCCGGAGAGCGTCGAAGCGGGGGCGGTGTT
CGCCGAGATCGGCCCGCGCATGGCCGAGTTGAGCGGTTCCCGGCTGGCCGCGCAGCAACAGATGGAAGGC
CTCCTGGCGCCGCACCGGCCCAAGGAGCCCGCGTGGTTCCTGGCCACCGTCGGAGTCTCGCCCGACCACC
AGGGCAAGGGTCTGGGCAGCGCCGTCGTGCTCCCCGGAGTGGAGGCGGCCGAGCGCGCCGGGGTGCCCGC
CTTCCTGGAGACCTCCGCGCCCCGCAACCTCCCCTTCTACGAGCGGCTCGGCTTCACCGTCACCGCCGAC
GTCGAGGTGCCCGAAGGACCGCGCACCTGGTGCATGACCCGCAAGCCCGGTGCCTGAACGCGTTAAGTCG
ACAATCAACCTCTGGATTACAAAATTTGTGAAAGATTGACTGGTATTCTTAACTATGTTGCTCCTTTTAC
GCTATGTGGATACGCTGCTTTAATGCCTTTGTATCATGCTATTGCTTCCCGTATGGCTTTCATTTTCTCC
TCCTTGTATAAATCCTGGTTGCTGTCTCTTTATGAGGAGTTGTGGCCCGTTGTCAGGCAACGTGGCGTGG
TGTGCACTGTGTTTGCTGACGCAACCCCCACTGGTTGGGGCATTGCCACCACCTGTCAGCTCCTTTCCGG
GACTTTCGCTTTCCCCCTCCCTATTGCCACGGCGGAACTCATCGCCGCCTGCCTTGCCCGCTGCTGGACA
GGGGCTCGGCTGTTGGGCACTGACAATTCCGTGGTGTTGTCGGGGAAATCATCGTCCTTTCCTTGGCTGC
TCGCCTGTGTTGCCACCTGGATTCTGCGCGGGACGTCCTTCTGCTACGTCCCTTCGGCCCTCAATCCAGC
GGACCTTCCTTCCCGCGGCCTGCTGCCGGCTCTGCGGCCTCTTCCGCGTCTTCGCCTTCGCCCTCAGACG
AGTCGGATCTCCCTTTGGGCCGCCTCCCCGCGTCGACTTTAAGACCAATGACTTACAAGGCAGCTGTAGA
TCTTAGCCACTTTTTAAAAGAAAAGGGGGGACTGGAAGGGCTAATTCACTCCCAACGAAGACAAGATCTG
CTTTTTGCTTGTACTGGGTCTCTCTGGTTAGACCAGATCTGAGCCTGGGAGCTCTCTGGCTAACTAGGGA
ACCCACTGCTTAAGCCTCAATAAAGCTTGCCTTGAGTGCTTCAAGTAGTGTGTGCCCGTCTGTTGTGTGA
CTCTGGTAACTAGAGATCCCTCAGACCCTTTTAGTCAGTGTGGAAAATCTCTAGCAGTACGTATAGTAGT
TCATGTCATCTTATTATTCAGTATTTATAACTTGCAAAGAAATGAATATCAGAGAGTGAGAGGAACTTGT
TTATTGCAGCTTATAATGGTTACAAATAAAGCAATAGCATCACAAATTTCACAAATAAAGCATTTTTTTC
ACTGCATTCTAGTTGTGGTTTGTCCAAACTCATCAATGTATCTTATCATGTCTGGCTCTAGCTATCCCGC
CCCTAACTCCGCCCATCCCGCCCCTAACTCCGCCCAGTTCCGCCCATTCTCCGCCCCATGGCTGACTAAT
TTTTTTTATTTATGCAGAGGCCGAGGCCGCCTCGGCCTCTGAGCTATTCCAGAAGTAGTGAGGAGGCTTT
TTTGGAGGCCTAGGGACGTACCCAATTCGCCCTATAGTGAGTCGTATTACGCGCGCTCACTGGCCGTCGT
TTTACAACGTCGTGACTGGGAAAACCCTGGCGTTACCCAACTTAATCGCCTTGCAGCACATCCCCCTTTC
GCCAGCTGGCGTAATAGCGAAGAGGCCCGCACCGATCGCCCTTCCCAACAGTTGCGCAGCCTGAATGGCG
AATGGG
[124 nt withheld, positions 3367-3490]
C
[91 nt withheld, positions 3492-3582]
A
[49 nt withheld, positions 3584-3632]
CCTTTGACGTTGGAGTCCACGTTCTTT
[37 nt withheld, positions 3660-3696]
ACCCTATCTCGGTCTATTCTTTTGATTTATAAGGGATTTTGCCGATTTCGGCCTATTGGTTAAAAAATGA
GCTGATTTAACAAAAATTTAACGCGAATTTTAACAAAATATTAACGCTTACAATTTAGGTGGCACTTTTC
GGGGAAATGTGCGCGGAACCCCTATTTGTTTATTTTTCTAAATACATTCAAATATGTATCCGCTCATGAG
ACAATAACCCTGATAAATGCTTCAATAATATTGAAAAAGGAAGAGTATGAGTATTCAACATTTCCGTGTC
GCCCTTATTCCCTTTTTTGCGGCATTTTGCCTTCCTGTTTTTGCTCACCCAGAAACGCTGGTGAAAGTAA
AAGATGCTGAAGATCAGTTGGGTGCACGAGTGGGTTACATCGAACTGGATCTCAACAGCGGTAAGATCCT
TGAGAGTTTTCGCCCCGAAGAACGTTTTCCAATGATGAGCACTTTTAAAGTTCTGCTATGTGGCGCGGTA
TTATCCCGTATTGACGCCGGGCAAGAGCAACTCGGTCGCCGCATACACTATTCTCAGAATGACTTGGTTG
AGTACTCACCAGTCACAGAAAAGCATCTTACGGATGGCATGACAGTAAGAGAATTATGCAGTGCTGCCAT
AACCATGAGTGATAACACTGCGGCCAACTTACTTCTGACAACGATCGGAGGACCGAAGGAGCTAACCGCT
TTTTTGCACAACATGGGGGATCATGTAACTCGCCTTGATCGTTGGGAACCGGAGCTGAATGAAGCCATAC
CAAACGACGAGCGTGACACCACGATGCCTGTAGCAATGGCAACAACGTTGCGCAAACTATTAACTGGCGA
ACTACTTACTCTAGCTTCCCGGCAACAATTAATAGACTGGATGGAGGCGGATAAAGTTGCAGGACCACTT
CTGCGCTCGGCCCTTCCGGCTGGCTGGTTTATTGCTGATAAATCTGGAGCCGGTGAGCGTGGGTCTCGCG
GTATCATTGCAGCACTGGGGCCAGATGGTAAGCCCTCCCGTATCGTAGTTATCTACACGACGGGGAGTCA
GGCAACTATGGATGAACGAAATAGACAGATCGCTGAGATAGGTGCCTCACTGATTAAGCATTGGTAACTG
TCAGACCAAGTTTACTCATATATACTTTAGATTGATTTAAAACTTCATTTTTAATTTAAAAGGATCTAGG
TGAAGATCCTTTTTGATAATCTCATGACCAAAATCCCTTAACGTGAGTTTTCGTTCCACTGAGCGTCAGA
CCCCGTAGAAAAGATCAAAGGATCTTCTTGAGATCCTTTTTTTCTGCGCGTAATCTGCTGCTTGCAAACA
AAAAAACCACCGCTACCAGCGGTGGTTTGTTTGCCGGATCAAGAGCTACCAACTCTTTTTCCGAAGGTAA
CTGGCTTCAGCAGAGCGCAGATACCAAATACTGTTCTTCTAGTGTAGCCGTAGTTAGGCCACCACTTCAA
GAACTCTGTAGCACCGCCTACATACCTCGCTCTGCTAATCCTGTTACCAGTGGCTGCTGCCAGTGGCGAT
AAGTCGTGTCTTACCGGGTTGGACTCAAGACGATAGTTACCGGATAAGGCGCAGCGGTCGGGCTGAACGG
GGGGTTCGTGCACACAGCCCAGCTTGGAGCGAACGACCTACACCGAACTGAGATACCTACAGCGTGAGCT
ATGAGAAAGCGCCACGCTTCCCGAAGGGAGAAAGGCGGACAGGTATCCGGTAAGCGGCAGGGTCGGAACA
GGAGAGCGCACGAGGGAGCTTCCAGGGGGAAACGCCTGGTATCTTTATAGTCCTGTCGGGTTTCGCCACC
TCTGACTTGAGCGTCGATTTTTGTGATGCTCGTCAGGGGGGCGGAGCCTATGGAAAAACGCCAGCAACGC
GGCCTTTTTACGGTTCCTGGCCTTTTGCTGGCCTTTTGCTCACATGTTCTTTCCTGCGTTATCCCCTGAT
TCTGTGGATAACCGTATTACCGCCTTTGAGTGAGCTGATACCGCTCGCCGCAGCCGAACGACCGAGCGCA
GCGAGTCAGTGAGCGAGGAAGCGGAAGAGCGCCCAATACGCAAACCGCCTCTCCCCGCGCGTTGGCCGAT
TCATTAATGCAGCTGGCACGACAGGTTTCCCGACTGGAAAGCGGGCAGTGAGCGCAACGCAATTAATGTG
AGTTAGCTCACTCATTAGGCACCCCAGGCTTTACACTTTATGCTTCCGGCTCGTATGTTGTGTGGAATTG
TGAGCGGATAACAATTTCACACAGGAAACAGCTATGACCATGATTACGCCAAGCGCGCAATTAACCCTCA
CTAAAGGGAACAAAAGCTGGAGCTGCAAGCTTAATGTAGTCTTATGCAATACTCTTGTAGTCTTGCAACA
TGGTAACGATGAGTTAGCAACATGCCTTACAAGGAGAGAAAAAGCACCGTGCATGCCGATTGGTGGAAGT
AAGGTGGTACGATCGTGCCTTATTAGGAAGGCAACAGACGGGTCTGACATGGATTGGACGAACCACTGAA
TTGCCGCATTGCAGAGATATTGTATTTAAGTGCCTAGCTCGATACATAAACGGGTCTCTCTGGTTAGACC
AGATCTGAGCCTGGGAGCTCTCTGGCTAACTAGGGAACCCACTGCTTAAGCCTCAATAAAGCTTGCCTTG
AGTGCTTCAAGTAGTGTGTGCCCGTCTGTTGTGTGACTCTGGTAACTAGAGATCCCTCAGACCCTTTTAG
TCAGTGTGGAAAATCTCTAGCAGTGGCGCCCGAACAGGGACTTGAAAGCGAAAGGGAAACCAGAGGAGCT
CTCTCGACGCAGGACTCGGCTTGCTGAAGCGCGCACGGCAAGAGGCGAGGGGCGGCGACTGGTGAGTACG
CCAAAAATTTTGACTAGCGGAGGCTAGAAGGAGAGAGATGGGTGCGAGAGCGTCAGTATTAAGCGGGGGA
GAATTAGATCGCGATGGGAAAAAATTCGGTTAAGGCCAGGGGGAAAGAAAAAATATAAATTAAAACATAT
AGTATGGGCAAGCAGGGAGCTAGAACGATTCGCAGTTAATCCTGGCCTGTTAGAAACATCAGAAGGCTGT
AGACAAATACTGGGACAGCTACAACCATCCCTTCAGACAGGATCAGAAGAACTTAGATCATTATATAATA
CAGTAGCAACCCTCTATTGTGTGCATCAAAGGATAGAGATAAAAGACACCAAGGAAGCTTTAGACAAGAT
AGAGGAAGAGCAAAACAAAAGTAAGACCACCGCACAGCAAGCGGCCGCTGATCTTCAGACCTGGAGGAGG
AGATATGAGGGACAATTGGAGAAGTGAATTATATAAATATAAAGTAGTAAAAATTGAACCATTAGGAGTA
GCACCCACCAAGGCAAAGAGAAGAGTGGTGCAGAGAGAAAAAAGAGCAGTGGGAATAGGAGCTTTGTTCC
TTGGGTTCTTGGGAGCAGCAGGAAGCACTATGGGCGCAGCGTCAATGACGCTGACGGTACAGGCCAGACA
ATTATTGTCTGGTATAGTGCAGCAGCAGAACAATTTGCTGAGGGCTATTGAGGCGCAACAGCATCTGTTG
CAACTCACAGTCTGGGGCATCAAGCAGCTCCAGGCAAGAATCCTGGCTGTGGAAAGATACCTAAAGGATC
AACAGCTCCTGGGGATTTGGGGTTGCTCTGGAAAACTCATTTGCACCACTGCTGTGCCTTGGAATGCTAG
TTGGAGTAATAAATCTCTGGAACAGATTTGGAATCACACGACCTGGATGGAGTGGGACAGAGAAATTAAC
AATTACACAAGCTTAATACACTCCTTAATTGAAGAATCGCAAAACCAGCAAGAAAAGAATGAACAAGAAT
TATTGGAATTAGATAAATGGGCAAGTTTGTGGAATTGGTTTAACATAACAAATTGGCTGTGGTATATAAA
ATTATTCATAATGATAGTAGGAGGCTTGGTAGGTTTAAGAATAGTTTTTGCTGTACTTTCTATAGTGAAT
AGAGTTAGGCAGGGATATTCACCATTATCGTTTCAGACCCACCTCCCAACCCCGAGGGGACCCAGAGAGG
GCCTATTTCCCATGATTCCTTCATATTTGCATATACGATACAAGGCTGTTAGAGAGATAATTAGAATTAA
TTTGACTGTAAACACAAAGATATTAGTACAAAATACGTGACGTAGAAAGTAATAATTTCTTGGGTAGTTT
GCAGTTTTAAAATTATGTTTTAAAATGGACTATCATATGCTTACCGTAACTTGAAAGTATTTCGATTTCT
TGGCTTTATATATCTTGTGGAAAGGACGAAACACCGAGCCGCAGCACGTCACCGTGGTTTTAGAGCTAGA
AATAGCAAGTTAAAATAAGGCTAGTCCGTTATCAACTTGAAAAAGTGGCACCGAGTCGGTGCTTTTTTAA
GCTTGGCGTAACTAGATCTTGAGACAAATGGCAGTATTCATCCACAATTTTAAAAGAAAAGGGGGGATTG
GGGGGTACAGTGCAGGGGAAAGAATAGTAGACATAATAGCAACAGACATACAAACTAAAGAATTACAAAA
ACAAATTACAAAAATTCAAAATTTTCGGGTTTATTACAGGGACAGCAGAGATCCACTTTGGCGCCGGCTC
GAGGGGG
