>Addgene plasmid #77433 | FN3K gRNA (BRDN0001148047) | depositor partial sequence | sequence record 144893 | Target Sequence
AGCCGCAGCACGTCACCGTG
