>Addgene plasmid #77433 | FN3K gRNA (BRDN0001148047) | addgene partial sequence | sequence record 187749 | hU6-F
GTAGAAAGTAATAATTTCTTGGGTAGTTTGCAGTTTTAAAATTATGTTTTAAAATGGACTATCATATGCT
TACCGTAACTTGAAAGTATTTCGATTTCTTGGCTTTATATATCTTGTGGAAAGGACGAAACACCGAGCCG
CAGCACGTCACCGTGGTTTTAGAGCTAGAAATAGCAAGTTAAAATAAGGCTAGTCCGTTATCAACTTGAA
AAAGTGGCACCGAGTCGGTGCTTTTTTAAGCTTGGCGTAACTAGATCTTGAGACAAATGGCAGTATTCAT
CCACAATTTTAAAAGAAAAGGGGGGATTGGGGGGTACAGTGCAGGGGAAAGAATAGTAGACATAATAGCA
ACAGACATACAAACTAAAGAATTACAAAAACAAATTACAAAAATTCAAAATTTTCGGGTTTATTACAGGG
ACAGCAGAGATCCACTTTGGCGCCGGCTCGAGGGGGCCCGGGTGCAAAGATGGATAAAGTTTTAAACAGA
GAGGAATCTTTGCAGCTAATGGACCTTCTAGGTCTTGAAAGGAGTGGGAATTGGCTCCGGTGCCCGTCAG
TGGGCAGAGC
